>Addgene plasmid #232908 | pCnRed | addgene full sequence | sequence record 476311 | Addgene NGS Result
TTCTATGCGCACCCGTTCTCGGAGCACTGTCCGACCGCTTTGGCCGCCGCCCAGTCCTGCTCGCTTCGCT
ACTTGGAGCCACTATCGACTACGCGATCATGGCGACCACACCCGTCCTGTGGATCCTCTACGCCGGACGC
ATCGTGGCCGGCATCACCGGCGCCACAGGTGCGGTTGCTGGCGCCTATATCGCCGACATCACCGATGGGG
AAGATCGGGCTCGCCACTTCGGGCTCATGAGCGCTTGTTTCGGCGTGGGTATGGTGGCAGGCCCCGTGGC
CGGGGGACTGTTGGGCGCCATCTCCTTGCATGCACCATTCCTTGCGGCGGCGGTGCTCAACGGCCTCAAC
CTACTACTGGGCTGCTTCCTAATGCAGGAGTCGCATAAGGGAGAGCGTCGACCGATGCCCTTGAGAGCCT
TCAACCCAGTCAGCTCCTTCCGGTGGGCGCGGGGCATGACTATCGTCGCCGCACTTATGACTGTCTTCTT
TATCATGCAACTCGTAGGACAGGTGCCGGCAGCGCTCTGGGTCATTTTCGGCGAGGACCGCTTTCGCTGG
AGCGCGACGATGATCGGCCTGTCGCTTGCGGTATTCGGAATCTTGCACGCCCTCGCTCAAGCCTTCGTCA
CTGGTCCCGCCACCAAACGTTTCGGCGAGAAGCAGGCCATTATCGCCGGCATGGCGGCCGACGCGCTGGG
CTACGTCTTGCTGGCGTTCGCGACGCGAGGCTGGATGGCCTTCCCCATTATGATTCTTCTCGCTTCCGGC
GGCATCGGGATGCCCGCGTTGCAGGCCATGCTGTCCAGGCAGGTAGATGACGACCATCAGGGACAGCTTC
AAGGATCGCTCGCGGCTCTTACCAGCCTAACTTCGATCATTGGACCGCTGATCGTCACGGCGATTTATGC
CGCCTCGGCGAGCACATGGAACGGGTTGGCATGGATTGTAGGCGCCGCCCTATACCTTGTCTGCCTCCCC
GCGTTGCGTCGCGGTGCATGGAGCCGGGCCACCTCGACCTGAATGGAAGCCGGCGGCACCTCGCTAACGG
ATTCACCACTCCAATTTAAATATCACATAAATTAATTAAAGATCTCAAACTGTACGTTTAAACGCTACTT
TCCGAACGACTCCTGCGTTGATCGGAAATCCAGAAGCCCGAGAGGTTGCCGCCTTTCGGGCTTTTTCTTT
TTCAAAAAAAAAAATTTATAAAACGATCTGTTGCGGCCGCCGGGTTGTGGGCAAAGGCGCTCGACGGTGG
GCAACCGCTTGCGGTTGTCCACGGGCGGAGCCGGTGCGCGTAGCGCATTGTCCACAAGCCAAGGGCGACC
AATAATTGATATATATATTCATAATTGAAAAGCTAATTGAACATACTACTTGCTGTAACTACTTGCCGGA
GCGAGGGGTGTTTGCAAGCTGTTGATCTGAAAGGGCTATTAGCGTTCTCACGTGCCTTTTTGATTAGCGA
TTTCACGTGACCTTATTAGCGATTTCACGTACTCCGATTAGCGATTTCACGTACCCTGATTAGCGATTTC
ACGTGGATAGTTTTTGGAGCGGGCCGGAAAGCCCCGTGAATCAAGGCTTTGCGGGGCATTAGCGGTTTCA
CGTGGATAACTACCCTCTATCCACAGGCTTCCGGGGATAAAAAAGCCCGCTCGACGGCGGGCTGTTGGAT
GGGAAGGCTTGACCAAGCCAAGCGTAGCGTTGGCCTGGTCAAGTCGGAGGGGGGCCGATGCGAGCGCCCT
TGCCGGGTGCGCGGGTGACATGCAGGCGTGTGGATTTGATGCGCAGGCATTCGCCGTCATCTTCGATGCA
GTCGCTTGCCTCGGGATAGACAATCAACACTTCGCGTAGGCGCTTTTTGAAGTTGTATTTGAAGCTGGCG
AGTGCTGCCCGCTCTGCCCGCTCTCGGGCCTTATCGTCCAGTTCGGGCGAGTTGCGTGCGCGGCTGCCAT
AGGATGAGCCGAATTGCGCTTGCAGGGCGACCCAAGGGATTTGCACGAAGGGGCGGCCCTTGGCCCGCAA
CAGGAACACGCGATAGGTCAGCCACGTGTAAATGTCCATCGCAAGCGGAGACTGCCGCAAGGCATGCAGG
TAGTCGATTCGGATAGGAACCGGTGAGCGGGTGACTTCCTCGAAGAAATCGCCTGTGAGGGTGAGGGTGC
TATCCCATAGCGCCCGATCTTCTGGCCGCTTGGGATTCCAGAATAGAAAAGCGCGCTTGGCAATGACGAC
GTTCTCAATGCCGAAGTCATTGCCTTGCTCGCCGGCAAGCGAAATCATGGATGAAAACAGGCGTTGCGCC
TGATTGCGAAGGGTGGCCGTGTAACGGCCATCGGTGTGCATTCCGAGCCTTTGTAGAAATTCCGATTGCG
ACCGGCCAAGGTTCAACACGGGGTCTTTCGTTCGCACGGCCTCGGTGCATATCCAAGCAAGCAAGGTGCG
CGGCATAGAACCGTAGGGCAGGCCGATGCTCGGCTTGCCCATGATCGACAAGGTGACGATGCCATTGGTG
CGCTCAAAGTTGCTGGTCTTGGGGTCGGTGTGGGGCATGGTCGCTTGCACAAGGCAACGGGCCATGTAGC
CGACTAAGCCAGCTTCGCGGGCATCCTCCATTTCGAGCGCGAGGCTCGTCTTGATGATCTCGTTGATACG
ATGGCCGGGGGCTTTGTTGTTCTTAGGCATGTTGTTCCCTCCCCGGCATGGTGATGGTTGGTCTAGTGTT
TGTGGGTTTGATGTTCCGGCGTTTGATGAACAGGCGCAAGGTGTGAGGGCTGACGCCTAACAACTCGGCT
GCGCGACTTTGCGGCAAGCCAAGGTTCACGTATGCCTGTACTTCATCAATACGGCTGTCCAGCTTCAAGG
CGCTCGATTTGCTGCCCTTGGGTCGCCCGAGCGTCTTGCCGCGCTCTCTGGCGACTTGTAGCGCCTCGGT
GGTACGTGCCTGAATGAAATGCCGCTCGATCTGTGCAGCCAAGCCAAGCACGGTTGCCATGATGTCGCTT
TGTAGGCTGCCGTCCATGATGATCTTCTGTTTGGTCACATGGACGATTAGGCCGCGCTCGCTCGCCGCTT
TGAGAATTTCCAAGGCGGCGAGGGCGGAACCGGCAATGCGCGTAATCTCCGGCGTCAGTAGCACGTCGCC
ACGCTCGGCCTTTTCGATGATTGCTCCGAGCTTGCGCTTGCGCCAGTCCTTTGCTCTGCTGGCAATTTCT
TCCTCGATCTGTAGCGGCGCGAAGCCTTTGGCGTTCGCGTATTCGAGCAAACCGTATTTTTGGTTTTCCG
GGTCTTGGCCGTCACGCGAAACCCGGAGATAGGCATAGTATTTTGGCATTTGCAGGGAAAACGTCAGATT
CGGTTAAACATGCCTCATTCTAGCGCAGATTAAATAGGAATTAAATACCCTGTTGCGGTATAGATAAAAC
GTTGGTTTGTTCTGCCCTATGAGCGTACAAAAAAGGCCGGGTGAGTGGCCCGGCCTTCGTTTAGGTGCTG
AATAGGATTGGTTCTGGTCTGCCCTGCAGGTCTAGACGCAGAAAGGCCCACCCGAAGGTGAGCCAGTGTG
ACTCTAGTAGTTTAAACTTAATCTTTCTGCGAATTGAGATGACGCCACTGGCTGGGCGTCATCCCGGTTT
CCCGGGTAAACACCACCGAAAAATAGTTACTATCTTCAAAGCCACATTCGGTCGAAATATCACTGATTAA
CAGGCGGCTATGCTGGAGAAGATATTGCGCATGACACACTCTGACCTGTCGCAGATATTGATTGATGGTC
ATTCCAGTCTGCTGGCGAAATTGCTGACGCAAAACGCGCTCACTGCACGATGCCTCATCACAAAATTTAT
CCAGCGCAAAGGGACTTTTCAGGCTAGCCGCCAGCCGGGTAATCAGCTTATCCAGCAACGTTTCGCTGGA
TGTTGGCGGCAACGAATCACTGGTGTAACGATGGCGATTCAGCAACATCACCAACTGCCCGAACAGCAAC
TCAGCCATTTCGTTAGCAAACGGCACATGCTGACTACTTTCATGCTCAAGCTGACCGATAACCTGCCGCG
CCTGCGCCATCCCCATGCTACCTAAGCGCCAGTGTGGTTGCCCTGCGCTGGCGTTAAATCCCGGAATCGC
CCCCTGCCAGTCAAGATTCAGCTTCAGACGCTCCGGGCAATAAATAATATTCTGCAAAACCAGATCGTTA
ACGGAAGCGTAGGAGTGTTTATCGTCAGCATGAATGTAAAAGAGATCGCCACGGGTAATGCGATAAGGGC
GATCGTTGAGTACATGCAGGCCATTACCGCGCCAGACAATCACCAGCTCACAAAAATCATGTGTATGTTC
AGCAAAGACATCTTGCGGATAACGGTCAGCCACAGCGACTGCCTGCTGGTCGCTGGCAAAAAAATCATCT
TTGAGAAGTTTTAACTGATGCGCCACCGTGGCTACCTCGGCCAGAGAACGAAGTTGATTATTCGCAATAT
GGCGTACAAATACGTTGAGAAGATTCGCGTTATTGCAGAAAGCCATCCCGTCCCTGGCGAATATCACGCG
GTGACCAGTTAAACTCTCGGCGAAAAAGCGTCGAAAAGTGGTTACTGTCGCTGAATCCACAGCGATAGGC
GATGTCAGTAACGCTGGCCTCGCTGTGGCGTAGCAGATGTCGGGCTTTCATCAGTCGCAGGCGGTTCAGG
TATCGCTGAGGCGTCAGTCCCGTTTGCTGCTTAAGCTGCCGATGTAGCGTACGCAGTGAAAGAGAAAATT
GATCCGCCACGGCATCCCAATTCACCTCATCGGCAAAATGGTCCTCCAGCCAGGCCAGAAGCAAGTTGAG
ACGTGATGCGCTGTTTTCCAGGTTCTCCTGCAAACTGCTTTTACGCAGCAAGAGCAGTAATTGCATAAAC
AAGATCTCGCGACTGGCGGTCGAGGGTAAATCATTTTCCCCTTCCTGCTGTTCCATCTGTGCAACCAGCT
GTCGCACCTGCTGCAATACGCTGTGGTTAACGCGCCAGTGAGACGGATACTGCCCATCCAGCTCTTGTGG
CAGCAACTGATTCAGCCCGGCGAGAAACTGAAATCGATCCGGCGAGCGATACAGCACATTGGTCAGACAC
AGATTATCGGTATGTTCATACAGATGCCGATCATGATCGCGTACGAAACAGACCGTGCCACCGGTGATGG
TATAGGGCTGCCCATTAAACACATGAATACCCGTGCCATGTTCGACAATCACAATTTCATGAAAATCATG
ATGATGTTCAGGAAAATCCGCCTGCGGGAGCCGGGGTTCTATCGCCACGGACGCGTTACCAGACGGAAAA
AAATCCACACTATGTAATACGGTCATACTGGCCTCCTGATGTCGTCAACACGGCGAAATAGTAATCACGA
GGTCAGGTTCTTACCTTAAATTTTCGACGGAAAACCACGTAAAAAACGTCGATTTTTCAAGATACAGCGT
GAATTTTCAGGAAATGCGGTGAGCATCACATCACCACAATTCAGCAAATTGTGAACATCATCACGTTCAT
CTTTCCCTGGTTGCCAATGGCCCATTTTCCTGTCAGTAACGAGAAGGTCGCGAATTCAGGCGCTTTTTAG
ACTGGTCGTAATGAACAATTCTTAAGAAGGAGATATACATATGAGTACTGCACTCGCAACGCTGGCTGGG
AAGCTGGCTGAACGTGTCGGCATGGATTCTGTCGACCCACAGGAACTGATCACCACTCTTCGCCAGACGG
CATTTAAAGGTGATGCCAGCGATGCGCAGTTCATCGCATTACTGATCGTTGCCAACCAGTACGGCCTTAA
TCCGTGGACGAAAGAAATTTACGCCTTTCCTGATAAGCAGAATGGCATCGTTCCGGTGGTGGGCGTTGAT
GGCTGGTCCCGCATCATCAATGAAAACCAGCAGTTTGATGGCATGGACTTTGAGCAGGACAATGAATCCT
GTACATGCCGGATTTACCGCAAGGACCGTAATCATCCGATCTGCGTTACCGAATGGATGGATGAATGCCG
CCGCGAACCATTCAAAACTCGCGAAGGCAGAGAAATCACGGGGCCGTGGCAGTCGCATCCCAAACGGATG
TTACGTCATAAAGCCATGATTCAGTGTGCCCGTCTGGCCTTCGGATTTGCTGGTATCTATGACAAGGATG
AAGCCGAGCGCATTGTCGAAAATACTGCATACACTGCAGAACGTCAGCCGGAACGCGACATCACTCCGGT
TAACGATGAAACCATGCAGGAGATTAACACTCTGCTGATCGCCCTGGATAAAACATGGGATGACGACTTA
TTGCCGCTCTGTTCCCAGATATTTCGCCGCGACATTCGTGCATCGTCAGAACTGACACAGGCCGAAGCAG
TAAAAGCTCTTGGATTCCTGAAACAGAAAGCCGCAGAGCAGAAGGTGGCAGCATGAAAAGGAGGACAACC
ATGACACCGGACATTATCCTGCAGCGTACCGGGATCGATGTGAGAGCTGTCGAACAGGGGGATGATGCGT
GGCACAAATTACGGCTCGGCGTCATCACCGCTTCAGAAGTTCACAACGTGATAGCAAAACCCCGCTCCGG
AAAGAAGTGGCCTGACATGAAAATGTCCTACTTCCACACCCTGCTTGCTGAGGTTTGCACCGGTGTGGCT
CCGGAAGTTAACGCTAAAGCACTGGCCTGGGGAAAACAGTACGAGAACGACGCCAGAACCCTGTTTGAAT
TCACTTCCGGCGTGAATGTTACTGAATCCCCGATCATCTATCGCGACGAAAGTATGCGTACCGCCTGCTC
TCCCGATGGTTTATGCAGTGACGGCAACGGCCTTGAACTGAAATGCCCGTTTACCTCCCGGGATTTCATG
AAGTTCCGGCTCGGTGGTTTCGAGGCCATAAAGTCAGCTTACATGGCCCAGGTGCAGTACAGCATGTGGG
TGACGCGAAAAAATGCCTGGTACTTTGCCAACTATGACCCGCGTATGAAGCGTGAAGGCCTGCATTATGT
CGTGATTGAGCGGGATGAAAAGTACATGGCGAGTTTTGACGAGATCGTGCCGGAGTTCATCGAAAAAATG
GACGAGGCACTGGCTGAAATTGGTTTTGTATTTGGGGAGCAATGGCGATGAAAAGGAGGACAACCATGGA
TATTAATACTGAAACTGAGATCAAGCAAAAGCATTCACTAACCCCCTTTCCTGTTTTCCTAATCAGCCCG
GCATTTCGCGGGCGATATTTTCACAGCTATTTCAGGAGTTCAGCCATGAACGCTTATTACATTCAGGATC
GTCTTGAGGCTCAGAGCTGGGCGCGTCACTACCAGCAGCTCGCCCGTGAAGAGAAAGAGGCAGAACTGGC
AGACGACATGGAAAAAGGCCTGCCCCAGCACCTGTTTGAATCGCTATGCATCGATCATTTGCAACGCCAC
GGGGCCAGCAAAAAATCCATTACCCGTGCGTTTGATGACGATGTTGAGTTTCAGGAGCGCATGGCAGAAC
ACATCCGGTACATGGTTGAAACCATTGCTCACCACCAGGTTGATATTGATTCAGAGGTATAAAGAAGGCC
ATCCTGACGGATGGCCTTTTCCGAAAAGTGCCACCTGACGTCTAAGAAACCATTATTATCATGACATTAA
CCTATAAAAATAGGCGTATCACGAGGCCCTTTCGTCTTCAAGAATTCTCATGTTTGACAGCTTATCATCG
ATAAGCTTTAATGCGGTAGTTTATCACAGTTAAATTGCTAACGCAGTCAGGCACCGTGTATGAAATCTAA
CAATGCGCTCATCGTCATCCTCGGCACCGTCACCCTGGATGCTGTAGGCATAGGCTTGGTTATGCCGGTA
CTGCCGGGCCTCTTGCGGGATATCGTCCATTCCGACAGCATCGCCAGTCACTATGGCGTGCTGCTAGCGC
TATATGCGTTGATGCAAT
Features (pLannotate 1.2.2; 12 found; start..end, strand, type, name):
   1247..1682    -  rep_origin     pSa ori: origin of replication from bacterial plasmid pSa
   1719..2690    -  CDS            RepA: replication protein of plasmid pSa; repA
   3537..3564    -  terminator     T7Te terminator: phage T7 early transcription terminator
   3588..4436    -  CDS            rhaR: transcriptional activator of rhaR and rhaS; E. coli rhaR; needed for rhamnose-dependent activation of the rhaB promoter
   4510..5346    -  CDS            rhaS: positive regulator of the rhaB promoter; E. coli rhaS; activated by L-rhamnose
   5492..5610    +  promoter       rhaB promoter: promoter of the E. coli rhaBAD operon, conferring tight induction with L-rhamnose and repression with D-glucose in the presence of RhaR and RhaS (Giacalone et al., 2006)
   5641..6426    +  CDS            Beta: single-stranded DNA binding recombinase in the λ Red system; bet; mediates pairing of a single-stranded DNA with a complementary target
   6441..7121    +  CDS            Exo: 5' to 3' double-stranded DNA exonuclease in the λ Red system; exo; creates 3' single-stranded DNA tails
   7136..7552    +  CDS            Gam: inhibitor of the host RecBCD nuclease in the λ Red system; gam; protects the double-stranded DNA substrate for recombination
   7553..7580    +  terminator     rrnB T2 terminator: transcription terminator T2 from the E. coli rrnB gene
   7684..7712    +  promoter       tet promoter: E. coli promoter for tetracycline efflux protein gene
   7760..1022    +  CDS            TcR (across the origin): tetracycline efflux protein; tet; confers resistance to tetracycline
