[The description below was written by a language model from this plasmid's Addgene catalogue record and pLannotate feature annotations shown in this document.]
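Description:
pCnRed is a low-copy, 7.9 kb bacterial expression plasmid built on the pSa backbone and designed to be electroporated into Cupriavidus necator to supply the phage lambda Red recombineering functions. Replication depends on the pSa origin together with the plasmid-encoded RepA replication protein. Selection is by tetracycline resistance, provided by a TcR efflux gene driven by its own tet promoter. The plasmid is propagated in E. coli for cloning purposes.

The payload is a rhamnose-inducible operon. The catalogue entry lists only gam (417 bp) as the insert, but the annotated sequence shows all three lambda Red genes arranged in the order bet, exo, gam downstream of the E. coli rhaB promoter and closed off by the rrnB T2 terminator. Beta is the single-strand annealing protein that pairs incoming DNA with its complementary genomic target. Exo is a 5' to 3' exonuclease that resects double-stranded substrates to leave 3' single-stranded tails. Gam inhibits the host RecBCD nuclease so that linear DNA survives long enough to recombine. The regulators rhaS and rhaR are encoded divergently on the opposite strand, ending at a T7Te terminator, and they confer L-rhamnose-dependent activation of the promoter. The catalogue names the promoter "Pbad-rha", whereas the feature table identifies only the rhaB promoter, and the record does not explain this naming.

According to the record, the construct is used for lambda Red-mediated genome engineering of C. necator, and the associated publication describes an adapted, marker-free recombineering approach in strain H16.
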