Addgene plasmid #232908: pCnRed
Purpose: Electroporation vector for expression of the lambda Red recombineering system in Cupriavidus necator.
Depositing lab: Anita Emmerstorfer-Augustin. Depositing organization: Technische Universitaet Graz. Publication: CnRed: Efficient, Marker-free Genome Engineering of Cupriavidus necator H16 by Adapted Lambda Red Recombineering. Arhar S, Pirchner J, Stolterfoht-Stock H, Reicher K, Kourist R, Emmerstorfer-Augustin A. ACS Synth Biol. 2025 Feb 24. doi: 10.1021/acssynbio.4c00757. PubMed 39989320.
Backbone
  Vector backbone: pSa
  Vector type: Synthetic Biology
Growth in bacteria
  Bacterial resistance: Tetracycline, 10 μg/mL
  Growth temperature: 37°C
  Growth strain: DH5alpha
  Copy number: Low Copy
Gene/Insert
  Gene/Insert name: gam
  Species: Synthetic; phage Lambda
  Insert size (bp): 417
  Entrez Gene: gam (a.k.a. lambdap42)
  Promoter: Pbad-rha
  Cloning method: Gibson Cloning
  Sequencing primers: 5′ CTTATCGATGATAAGCTGTCAAACATG
Terms and licenses: Academic/Nonprofit Terms; Industry Terms: Not Available to Industry
How to cite: pCnRed was a gift from Anita Emmerstorfer-Augustin (Addgene plasmid # 232908 ; http://n2t.net/addgene:232908 ; RRID:Addgene_232908)
